>Addgene plasmid #124948 | pET_RGG-GFP-RGG | addgene full sequence | sequence record 245565 | Addgene NGS Result
CGAAGTGGCGAGCCCGATCTTCCCCATCGGTGATGTCGGCGATATAGGCGCCAGCAACCGCACCTGTGGC
GCCGGTGATGCCGGCCACGATGCGTCCGGCGTAGAGGATCGAGATCTCGATCCCGCGAAATTAATACGAC
TCACTATAGGGGAATTGTGAGCGGATAACAATTCCCCTCTAGAAATAATTTTGTTTAACTTTAAGAAGGA
GATATACATATGGAATCCAATCAATCCAATAACGGTGGCTCGGGTAATGCCGCTCTGAATCGTGGTGGCC
GCTACGTGCCGCCGCATCTGCGTGGTGGCGATGGTGGTGCAGCAGCAGCTGCATCTGCTGGCGGTGATGA
CCGTCGCGGCGGTGCGGGCGGTGGCGGTTATCGTCGCGGCGGTGGCAATAGTGGTGGCGGTGGCGGTGGC
GGTTATGATCGTGGTTACAATGACAACCGTGATGACCGCGATAACCGTGGCGGTTCCGGCGGTTACGGTC
GTGATCGTAATTATGAAGACCGTGGTTACAACGGCGGTGGCGGTGGCGGTGGCAATCGTGGCTATAACAA
TAACCGTGGTGGCGGTGGCGGTGGCTACAATCGCCAGGATCGTGGTGACGGTGGCAGCTCTAACTTTTCG
CGCGGTGGCTATAATAACCGTGATGAAGGCAGCGACAACCGCGGTAGTGGCCGTTCCTACAATAACGATC
GTCGCGACAATGGTGGCGATGGCGAATTCTTAGTACCTCGCGGGTCAATGGTGAGCAAGGGCGAGGAGCT
GTTCACCGGGGTGGTGCCCATCCTGGTCGAGCTGGACGGCGACGTAAACGGCCACAAGTTCAGCGTGTCC
GGCGAGGGCGAGGGCGATGCCACCTACGGCAAGCTGACCCTGAAGTTCATCTGCACCACCGGCAAGCTGC
CCGTGCCCTGGCCCACCCTCGTGACCACCCTGACCTACGGCGTGCAGTGCTTCAGCCGCTACCCCGACCA
CATGAAGCAGCACGACTTCTTCAAGTCCGCCATGCCCGAAGGCTACGTCCAGGAGCGCACCATCTTCTTC
AAGGACGACGGCAACTACAAGACCCGCGCCGAGGTGAAGTTCGAGGGCGACACCCTGGTGAACCGCATCG
AGCTGAAGGGCATCGACTTCAAGGAGGACGGCAACATCCTGGGGCACAAGCTGGAGTACAACTACAACAG
CCACAACGTCTATATCATGGCCGACAAGCAGAAGAACGGCATCAAGGTGAACTTCAAGATCCGCCACAAC
ATCGAGGACGGCAGCGTGCAGCTCGCCGACCACTACCAGCAGAACACCCCCATCGGCGACGGCCCCGTGC
TGCTGCCCGACAACCACTACCTGAGCACCCAGTCCGCCCTGAGCAAAGACCCCAACGAGAAGCGCGATCA
CATGGTCCTGCTGGAGTTCGTGACCGCCGCCGGGATCACTCTCGGCATGGACGAGCTGTACAAGGAATTC
TTAGTACCTCGCGGGTCAATGGAATCCAATCAATCCAATAACGGTGGCTCGGGTAATGCCGCTCTGAATC
GTGGTGGCCGCTACGTGCCGCCGCATCTGCGTGGTGGCGATGGTGGTGCAGCAGCAGCTGCATCTGCTGG
CGGTGATGACCGTCGCGGCGGTGCGGGCGGTGGCGGTTATCGTCGCGGCGGTGGCAATAGTGGTGGCGGT
GGCGGTGGCGGTTATGATCGTGGTTACAATGACAACCGTGATGACCGCGATAACCGTGGCGGTTCCGGCG
GTTACGGTCGTGATCGTAATTATGAAGACCGTGGTTACAACGGCGGTGGCGGTGGCGGTGGCAATCGTGG
CTATAACAATAACCGTGGTGGCGGTGGCGGTGGCTACAATCGCCAGGATCGTGGTGACGGTGGCAGCTCT
AACTTTTCGCGCGGTGGCTATAATAACCGTGATGAAGGCAGCGACAACCGCGGTAGTGGCCGTTCCTACA
ATAACGATCGTCGCGACAATGGTGGCGATGGCCTCGAGCACCACCACCACCACCACTGAGATCCGGCTGC
TAACAAAGCCCGAAAGGAAGCTGAGTTGGCTGCTGCCACCGCTGAGCAATAACTAGCATAACCCCTTGGG
GCCTCTAAACGGGTCTTGAGGGGTTTTTTGCTGAAAGGAGGAACTATATCCGGATTGGCGAATGGG
[124 nt withheld, positions 2167-2290]
C
[91 nt withheld, positions 2292-2382]
A
[49 nt withheld, positions 2384-2432]
CCTTTGACGTTGGAGTCCACGTTCTTT
[37 nt withheld, positions 2460-2496]
ACCCTATCTCGGTCTATTCTTTTGATTTATAAGGGATTTTGCCGATTTCGGCCTATTGGTTAAAAAATGA
GCTGATTTAACAAAAATTTAACGCGAATTTTAACAAAATATTAACGCTTACAATTTAGGTGGCACTTTTC
GGGGTACCCAGGTGGCACTTTTCGGGGAAATGTGCGCGGAACCCCTATTTGTTTATTTTTCTAAATACAT
TCAAATATGTATCCGCTCATGAATTAATTCTTAGAAAAACTCATCGAGCATCAAATGAAACTGCAATTTA
TTCATATCAGGATTATCAATACCATATTTTTGAAAAAGCCGTTTCTGTAATGAAGGAGAAAACTCACCGA
GGCAGTTCCATAGGATGGCAAGATCCTGGTATCGGTCTGCGATTCCGACTCGTCCAACATCAATACAACC
TATTAATTTCCCCTCGTCAAAAATAAGGTTATCAAGTGAGAAATCACCATGAGTGACGACTGAATCCGGT
GAGAATGGCAAAAGTTTATGCATTTCTTTCCAGACTTGTTCAACAGGCCAGCCATTACGCTCGTCATCAA
AATCACTCGCATCAACCAAACCGTTATTCATTCGTGATTGCGCCTGAGCGAGACGAAATACGCGATCGCT
GTTAAAAGGACAATTACAAACAGGAATCGAATGCAACCGGCGCAGGAACACTGCCAGCGCATCAACAATA
TTTTCACCTGAATCAGGATATTCTTCTAATACCTGGAATGCTGTTTTCCCGGGGATCGCAGTGGTGAGTA
ACCATGCATCATCAGGAGTACGGATAAAATGCTTGATGGTCGGAAGAGGCATAAATTCCGTCAGCCAGTT
TAGTCTGACCATCTCATCTGTAACATCATTGGCAACGCTACCTTTGCCATGTTTCAGAAACAACTCTGGC
GCATCGGGCTTCCCATACAATCGATAGATTGTCGCACCTGATTGCCCGACATTATCGCGAGCCCATTTAT
ACCCATATAAATCAGCATCCATGTTGGAATTTAATCGCGGCCTAGAGCAAGACGTTTCCCGTTGAATATG
GCTCATAACACCCCTTGTATTACTGTTTATGTAAGCAGACAGTTTTATTGTTCATGACCAAAATCCCTTA
ACGTGACCTAGGTCATGACCAAAATCCCTTAACGTGAGTTTTCGTTCCACTGAGCGTCAGACCCCGTAGA
AAAGATCAAAGGATCTTCTTGAGATCCTTTTTTTCTGCGCGTAATCTGCTGCTTGCAAACAAAAAAACCA
CCGCTACCAGCGGTGGTTTGTTTGCCGGATCAAGAGCTACCAACTCTTTTTCCGAAGGTAACTGGCTTCA
GCAGAGCGCAGATACCAAATACTGTTCTTCTAGTGTAGCCGTAGTTAGGCCACCACTTCAAGAACTCTGT
AGCACCGCCTACATACCTCGCTCTGCTAATCCTGTTACCAGTGGCTGCTGCCAGTGGCGATAAGTCGTGT
CTTACCGGGTTGGACTCAAGACGATAGTTACCGGATAAGGCGCAGCGGTCGGGCTGAACGGGGGGTTCGT
GCACACAGCCCAGCTTGGAGCGAACGACCTACACCGAACTGAGATACCTACAGCGTGAGCTATGAGAAAG
CGCCACGCTTCCCGAAGGGAGAAAGGCGGACAGGTATCCGGTAAGCGGCAGGGTCGGAACAGGAGAGCGC
ACGAGGGAGCTTCCAGGGGGAAACGCCTGGTATCTTTATAGTCCTGTCGGGTTTCGCCACCTCTGACTTG
AGCGTCGATTTTTGTGATGCTCGTCAGGGGGGCGGAGCCTATGGAAAAACGCCAGCAACGCGGCCTTTTT
ACGGTTCCTGGCCTTTTGCTGGCCTTTTGCTCACATGTTCTTTCCTGCGTTATCCCCTGATTCTGTGGAT
AACCGTATTACCGCCTTTGAGTGAGCTGATACCGCTCGCCGCAGCCGAACGACCGAGCGCAGCGAGTCAG
TGAGCGAGGAAGCGGAAGAGCGCCATAATCCATGATAAAGAAGACAGTCATAAGTGCGGCGACGATAGTC
ATGCCCCGCGCCCACCGGAAGGAGCTGACTGGGTTGAAGGCTCTCAAGGGCATCGGTCGAGATCCCGGTG
CCTAATGAGTGAGCTAACTTACATTAATTGCGTTGCGCTCACTGCCCGCTTTCCAGTCGGGAAACCTGTC
GTGCCAGCTGCATTAATGAATCGGCCAACGCGCGGGGAGAGGCGGTTTGCGTATTGGGCGCCAGGGTGGT
TTTTCTTTTCACCAGTGAGACGGGCAACAGCTGATTGCCCTTCACCGCCTGGCCCTGAGAGAGTTGCAGC
AAGCGGTCCACGCTGGTTTGCCCCAGCAGGCGAAAATCCTGTTTGATGGTGGTTAACGGCGGGATATAAC
ATGAGCTGTCTTCGGTATCGTCGTATCCCACTACCGAGATATCCGCACCAACGCGCAGCCCGGACTCGGT
AATGGCGCGCATTGCGCCCAGCGCCATCTGATCGTTGGCAACCAGCATCGCAGTGGGAACGATGCCCTCA
TTCAGCATTTGCATGGTTTGTTGAAAACCGGACATGGCACTCCAGTCGCCTTCCCGTTCCGCTATCGGCT
GAATTTGATTGCGAGTGAGATATTTATGCCAGCCAGCCAGACGCAGACGCGCCGAGACAGAACTTAATGG
GCCCGCTAACAGCGCGATTTGCTGGTGACCCAATGCGACCAGATGCTCCACGCCCAGTCGCGTACCGTCT
TCATGGGAGAAAATAATACTGTTGATGGGTGTCTGGTCAGAGACATCAAGAAATAACGCCGGAACATTAG
TGCAGGCAGCTTCCACAGCAATGGCATCCTGGTCATCCAGCGGATAGTTAATGATCAGCCCACTGACGCG
TTGCGCGAGAAGATTGTGCACCGCCGCTTTACAGGCTTCGACGCCGCTTCGTTCTACCATCGACACCACC
ACGCTGGCACCCAGTTGATCGGCGCGAGATTTAATCGCCGCGACAATTTGCGACGGCGCGTGCAGGGCCA
GACTGGAGGTGGCAACGCCAATCAGCAACGACTGTTTGCCCGCCAGTTGTTGTGCCACGCGGTTGGGAAT
GTAATTCAGCTCCGCCATCGCCGCTTCCACTTTTTCCCGCGTTTTCGCAGAAACGTGGCTGGCCTGGTTC
ACCACGCGGGAAACGGTCTGATAAGAGACACCGGCATACTCTGCGACATCGTATAACGTTACTGGTTTCA
CATTCACCACCCTGAATTGACTCTCTTCCGGGCGCTATCATGCCATACCGCGAAAGGTTTTGCGCCATTC
GATGGTGTCCGGGATCTCGACGCTCTCCCTTATGCGACTCCTGCATTAGGAAGCAGCCCAGTAGTAGGTT
GAGGCCGTTGAGCACCGCCGCCGCAAGGAATGGTGCATGCAAGGAGATGGCGCCCAACAGTCCCCCGGCC
ACGGGGCCTGCCACCATACCCACGCCGAAACAAGCGCTCATGAGCC
Features (pLannotate 1.2.2; 18 found; start..end, strand, type, name):
    132..150     +  promoter       T7 promoter: promoter for bacteriophage T7 RNA polymerase
    151..175     +  protein_bind   lac operator: The lac repressor binds to the lac operator to inhibit transcription in E. coli. This inhibition can be relieved by adding lactose or isopropyl-β-D-thiogalactopyranoside (IPTG). lac repressor encoded by lacI
    190..212     +  RBS            RBS: efficient ribosome binding site from bacteriophage T7 gene 10 (Olins and Rangwala, 1989)
    220..726     +  CDS            laf-1 (fragment): DDX3_CAEEL - Experimental evidence at protein level: Swiss-Prot protein existence level 1. Multifunctional ATP-dependent RNA helicase (PubMed:27546789). Plays a role in RNA remodeling, but is not required for RNA unwinding (PubMed:27546789). Binds to RNA in a concentration-dependent manner to stimulate annealing between two complementary strands of RNA (PubMed:26015579, PubMed:27546789). This process is also dependent upon ATP; ATP reduces binding to RNA and subsequently diminishes RNA annealing (PubMed:27546789). Involved in many cellular processes, which do not necessarily require its ATPase
    748..1464    +  CDS            EGFP: EGFP is a basic (constitutively fluorescent) green fluorescent protein published in 1996, derived from Aequorea victoria. It is reported to be a rapidly-maturing weak dimer with moderate acid sensitivity.
   1489..1992    +  CDS            laf-1 (fragment): DDX3_CAEEL - Experimental evidence at protein level: Swiss-Prot protein existence level 1. Multifunctional ATP-dependent RNA helicase (PubMed:27546789). Plays a role in RNA remodeling, but is not required for RNA unwinding (PubMed:27546789). Binds to RNA in a concentration-dependent manner to stimulate annealing between two complementary strands of RNA (PubMed:26015579, PubMed:27546789). This process is also dependent upon ATP; ATP reduces binding to RNA and subsequently diminishes RNA annealing (PubMed:27546789). Involved in many cellular processes, which do not necessarily require its ATPase
   1999..2016    +  CDS            9xHis (fragment): 9xHis affinity tag
   2026..2075    +  CDS            SET1 (fragment): solubility-enhancement tag derived from T7 phage gene 10B
   2083..2130    +  terminator     T7 terminator: transcription terminator for bacteriophage T7 RNA polymerase
   2167..2595    +  rep_origin     f1 ori (sequence partly withheld): f1 bacteriophage origin of replication; arrow indicates direction of (+) strand synthesis
   2671..2728    +  promoter       AmpR promoter (fragment): bla
   2737..3552    -  CDS            KanR: aminoglycoside phosphotransferase; aph(3')-Ia; confers resistance to kanamycin in bacteria or G418 (Geneticin®) in eukaryotes
   3705..4293    +  rep_origin     ori: high-copy-number ColE1/pMB1/pBR322/pUC origin of replication
   4487..4586    -  CDS            TcR (fragment): tetracycline efflux protein; tet; confers resistance to tetracycline
   4601..4622    -  protein_bind   CAP binding site: CAP binding activates transcription in the presence of cAMP. E. coli catabolite activator protein
   4635..5717    -  CDS            lacI: lac repressor; lacI; The lac repressor binds to the lac operator to inhibit transcription in E. coli. This inhibition can be relieved by adding lactose or isopropyl-β-D-thiogalactopyranoside (IPTG).
   5718..5795    -  promoter       lacI promoter: lacI
   5803..110     -  CDS            TcR (fragment) (across the origin): tetracycline efflux protein; tet; confers resistance to tetracycline
