[The description below was written by a language model from this plasmid's Addgene catalogue record and pLannotate feature annotations shown in this document.]
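Description:
pET_RGG-GFP-RGG is a pET-family bacterial expression plasmid of about 6 kb for IPTG-inducible production of a fluorescent, phase-separating fusion protein in E. coli. It replicates from a high-copy ColE1/pMB1-type origin and is selected with kanamycin through an aph(3')-Ia resistance gene. An f1 phage origin is also present. The backbone carries lacI under its own promoter, supplying the repressor that keeps the expression cassette off until induction. Short annotated fragments of a tetracycline resistance gene and an AmpR promoter appear to be nonfunctional backbone remnants.

The expression cassette has the standard pET layout: a T7 promoter followed by a lac operator, the T7 gene 10 ribosome binding site, the open reading frame, and a T7 terminator. Expression therefore needs a host that provides T7 RNA polymerase. The coding region is made up of an N-terminal fragment of C. elegans laf-1, EGFP, a second laf-1 fragment of nearly the same length, and a C-terminal polyhistidine tag for affinity purification. The tag is annotated as a partial 9xHis match, and its length corresponds to six histidines. The laf-1 fragments encode the RGG domain of the LAF-1 helicase, so EGFP is flanked by two copies of this domain. A short hit to a T7 gene 10-derived solubility tag lies between the His tag and the terminator, and it is probably residual vector sequence rather than part of the expressed protein.

According to the record and the title of the associated publication, the plasmid is used to express RGG-GFP-RGG for work on controllable protein phase separation and engineered membraneless organelles. In this design the tandem RGG domains would drive condensate formation while EGFP provides a fluorescent readout. The cloning sites used to assemble the insert are not recorded.
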