Addgene plasmid #124948: pET_RGG-GFP-RGG
Purpose: Expression of RGG-GFP-RGG
Depositing lab: Matthew Good & Daniel Hammer & Benjamin Schuster. Depositing organization: University of Pennsylvania. Publication: Controllable protein phase separation and modular recruitment to form responsive membraneless organelles. Schuster BS, Reed EH, Parthasarathy R, Jahnke CN, Caldwell RM, Bermudez JG, Ramage H, Good MC, Hammer DA. Nat Commun. 2018 Jul 30;9(1):2985. doi: 10.1038/s41467-018-05403-1. PubMed 30061688.
Backbone
  Vector backbone: pET
  Vector type: Bacterial Expression
Growth in bacteria
  Bacterial resistance: Kanamycin, 50 μg/mL
  Growth temperature: 37°C
  Growth strain: DH5alpha
  Copy number: High Copy
Gene/Insert
  Gene/Insert name: RGG-GFP-RGG (using LAF-1 RGG domain)
  Species: C. elegans (nematode)
  Entrez Gene: laf-1 (a.k.a. CELE_Y71H2AM.19)
  Tag / fusion protein: EGFP; His (C terminal on insert)
  Cloning method: Restriction Enzyme; 5′ cloning site unknown (unknown if destroyed); 3′ cloning site unknown (unknown if destroyed)
Terms and licenses: Academic/Nonprofit Terms; Industry Terms: Not Available to Industry
How to cite: pET_RGG-GFP-RGG was a gift from Matthew Good & Daniel Hammer & Benjamin Schuster (Addgene plasmid # 124948 ; http://n2t.net/addgene:124948 ; RRID:Addgene_124948)
